>Addgene plasmid #24917 | pCDNA4-Myc-HisA-H248Y-Sirt3 | addgene partial sequence | sequence record 30865 | 24917 with BGH-rev
GTATATGGTGATGGTGATGATGACCGGTATGCATATTCAGATCCTCTTCTGAGATGAGTTTTTGTTCGAA
GGGCCCTCTAGACTCGAGTTTGTCTGGTCCATCAAGCTTCCCAGTTTCCCGCTGCACAAGGTCCCGCATC
TCTTCTGTCCAGCCCAGAAGCTCCACTAGGCTTTCCACGCCGTGAACCACGTCCCCCAGCTGGGCCACGT
CCCTGCTGCGAGGATGCCAAGCCAAGGGCCCCACCAAGTCCCGGTTGATGAGCAGTCGGGGAACTGAGCT
CCGCACGGCCTCGGTCAAGCTGGCAAAAGGCTCCACCTCCAGGGAGGTCCCAAGGATGAGCAGCAGATCT
GCCATGGGGAAATCAACCACATGCAGCAAGAACCTCTGGGGCAGCGGCTCCCCAAAGAACACAATGTCGG
GCTTCACAACGCCGGTGCAGACCGGGCAGCGGGGAACCCTGTCTGCCATCACGTCAGCCCGAATGTCCTC
CCCTGGGAAGGGTCTTTGGCAGACTGTGCAGGTGGCAGAGGCAAAGGTTCCATAAGCTTCAACCAGCTTT
GAGGCAGGGATGCCCGACACTCTCTCAAGCCCATCGATGTTCTGCGTGTAGAGCCGCAGAAGCAGCCCCT
TGTCATGAAGCAGCCGGAGAAAGTAGTGAGTGACGTTGGGCTTGTAGTTTCCAGGGTACAGCTCCTTGGC
CAAAGTGAAAAAGGGCTTGGGGTTGTGAAAGAAGAATGGGAGTTCAAAAATGGCCTCGGGGTACGGGAGA
TCGTACTGCTGGAGGTTGCTGTACAGGCCACTCCCCGGGCGATCTGAAGTCTGGAATGCCACTGGGTGTG
CTGATGCCGGCCCCCACCATGACCACCACCCTCTGGCAGGCTCTGGCCCGAATCAGCTCAGCTACATCCT
GCA
