[The description below was written by a language model from this plasmid's Addgene catalogue record.]
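Description:
pCDNA4-Myc-HisA-H248Y-Sirt3 is a mammalian expression plasmid built on the commercial pcDNA4/myc-His A backbone (about 5.1 kb without insert). It is propagated in E. coli as a high-copy plasmid under ampicillin selection. The record gives no feature table and does not explicitly list the promoter, polyadenylation signal or any mammalian selection marker. However, the recommended sequencing primers (a CMV forward primer and a BGH reverse primer) fit the usual arrangement of this vector family, in which the insert sits between a CMV immediate-early promoter and a bovine growth hormone polyadenylation signal for strong constitutive expression in transfected mammalian cells.

The insert is human SIRT3, the mitochondrial NAD-dependent deacetylase of the sirtuin family, cloned by restriction digestion between EcoRI and XhoI sites; whether those sites survived cloning is not recorded. The coding sequence carries a histidine-to-tyrosine substitution at residue 248, which the depositor describes as rendering the enzyme catalytically inactive. The protein is fused at its C terminus to Myc and polyhistidine tags, which allow detection or immunoprecipitation with anti-Myc antibodies and enrichment by metal-affinity methods.

The construct is best suited as a deacetylase-dead control alongside wild-type SIRT3 expression, separating effects that depend on enzymatic activity from those due simply to the protein's presence. It comes from work on the role of Sirt3 in regulating mitochondrial energy homeostasis.
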