Addgene plasmid #24917: pCDNA4-Myc-HisA-H248Y-Sirt3
Depositing lab: Toren Finkel. Publication: A role for the mitochondrial deacetylase Sirt3 in regulating energy homeostasis. Ahn BH, Kim HS, Song S, Lee IH, Liu J, Vassilopoulos A, Deng CX, Finkel T. Proc Natl Acad Sci U S A. 2008 Sep 23. 105(38):14447-52. 10.1073/pnas.0803790105 PubMed 18794531.
Backbone
  Vector backbone: pcDNA4/myc-His A
  Backbone manufacturer: Invitrogen
  Backbone size w/o insert (bp): 5075
  Vector type: Mammalian Expression
Growth in bacteria
  Bacterial resistance: Ampicillin, 100 μg/mL
  Growth temperature: 37°C
  Growth strain: DH5alpha
  Copy number: High Copy
Gene/Insert
  Gene/Insert name: Sirt3
  Species: H. sapiens (human)
  Mutation: His248 mutated to Tyr(Y)
  Entrez Gene: SIRT3 (a.k.a. SIR2L3)
  Tag / fusion protein: Myc (C terminal on insert); His (C terminal on insert)
  Cloning method: Restriction Enzyme; 5′ cloning site EcoRI (unknown if destroyed); 3′ cloning site XhoI (unknown if destroyed)
  Sequencing primers: 5′ CMV-F; 3′ BGH-rev
Terms and licenses: Academic/Nonprofit Terms; Industry Terms: Not Available to Industry
Depositor comments: Catalytically inactive mutant
How to cite: pCDNA4-Myc-HisA-H248Y-Sirt3 was a gift from Toren Finkel (Addgene plasmid # 24917 ; http://n2t.net/addgene:24917 ; RRID:Addgene_24917)
